>Addgene plasmid #241227 | PLJR965_Rv1020 | addgene full sequence | sequence record 483388 | Addgene NGS Result
AATAAACGAAAGGCTCAGTCGAAAGACTGGGCCTTTCGTTTATCTGTTGTTTGAAAAAAAAAAGCGCCGC
AACTGCGGCGCTTTTTTTTTTGAATTCTCTGACCAGGGAAAATAGCCCTCTGACCTGGGGATTTGCGATC
CCTATCAGTGATAGATATAATCTGGGAGGTAGCGCTCCTCGGGCGGCGGTTTTTGTACTCGAAAGAAGCT
ACAAAGATAAGGCTTCATGCCGAAATCAACACCCTGTCATTTTATGGCAGGGTGTTTTTTTTTTGTCGAC
TTGGGGACCCTAGAGGTCCCCTTTTTTATTTTTTTGGATGAAGAGCATTATCAATGGCTCTTCACAGGAA
GCTTAAAAAAAAAAGCCCCGCGATTGCGGGGCTTTTTTTTTTTAATACGGTTATCCACAGAATCAGGGGA
TAACGCAGGAAAGAACATGTGAGCAAAAGGCCAGCAAAAGGCCAGGAACCGTAAAAAGGCCGCGTTGCTG
GCGTTTTTCCATAGGCTCCGCCCCCCTGACGAGCATCACAAAAATCGACGCTCAAGTCAGAGGTGGCGAA
ACCCGACAGGACTATAAAGATACCAGGCGTTTCCCCCTGGAAGCTCCCTCGTGCGCTCTCCTGTTCCGAC
CCTGCCGCTTACCGGATACCTGTCCGCCTTTCTCCCCTCGGGAAGCGTGGCGCTTTCTCATAGCTCACGC
TGTAGGTATCTCAGTTCGGTGTAGGTCGTTCGCTCCAAGCTGGGCTGTGTGCACGAACCCCCCGTTCAGC
CCGACCGCTGCGCCTTATCCGGTAACTATCGTCTTGAGTCCAACCCGGTAAGACACGACTTATCGCCACT
GGCAGCAGCCACTGGTAACAGGATTAGCAGAGCGAGGTATGTAGGCGGTGCTACAGAGTTCTTGAAGTGG
TGGCCTAACTACGGCTACACTAGAAGGACAGTATTTGGTATCTGCGCTCTGCTGAAGCCAGTTACCTTCG
GAAAAAGAGTTGGTAGCTCTTGATCCGGCAAACAAACCACCGCTGGTAGCGGTGGTTTTTTTGTTTGCAA
GCAGCAGATTACGCGCAGAAAAAAAGGATCTCAAGAAGATCCTTTGATCTTTTCTACGGGGTCTGACGCT
CATGGAACAATAAACGAAAGGCTCAGTCGAAAGACTGGGCCTTTCGTTTATCTGTTGTTTGAAAAAAAAA
AGCCCCGCGATTGCGGGGCTTTTTTTTTTCATATGTCTGACCAGGGAAAATAGCCCTCTGACCTGGGGAT
TTGACTTCCCTATCAGTGATAGAGATAATCTGGGAGTCCCTATCAGTGATAGAGAACGCGGTATCGATAT
GTCGGACCTGGTGCTGGGCCTGGCCATCGGCATCGGCTCGGTGGGCGTGGGCATCCTGAACAAGGTGACC
GGCGAGATCATCCACAAGAACTCGCGCATCTTCCCGGCCGCCCAGGCCGAGAACAACCTGGTGCGCCGCA
CCAACCGCCAGGGCCGCCGCCTGGCCCGCCGCAAGAAGCACCGCCGCGTGCGCCTGAACCGCCTGTTCGA
GGAGTCGGGCCTGATCACCGACTTCACCAAGATCTCGATCAACCTGAACCCGTACCAGCTGCGCGTGAAG
GGCCTGACCGACGAGCTGTCGAACGAGGAGCTGTTCATCGCCCTGAAGAACATGGTGAAGCACCGCGGCA
TCTCGTACCTGGACGACGCCTCGGACGACGGCAACTCGTCGGTGGGCGACTACGCCCAGATCGTGAAGGA
GAACTCGAAGCAGCTGGAGACCAAGACCCCGGGCCAGATCCAGCTGGAGCGCTACCAGACCTACGGCCAG
CTGCGCGGCGACTTCACCGTGGAGAAGGACGGCAAGAAGCACCGCCTGATCAACGTGTTCCCGACCTCGG
CCTACCGCTCGGAGGCCCTGCGCATCCTGCAGACCCAGCAGGAGTTCAACCCGCAGATCACCGACGAGTT
CATCAACCGCTACCTGGAGATCCTGACCGGCAAGCGCAAGTACTACCACGGCCCGGGCAACGAGAAGTCG
CGCACCGACTACGGCCGCTACCGCACCTCGGGCGAGACCCTGGACAACATCTTCGGCATCCTGATCGGCA
AGTGCACCTTCTACCCGGACGAGTTCCGCGCCGCCAAGGCCTCGTACACCGCCCAGGAGTTCAACCTGCT
GAACGACCTGAACAACCTGACCGTGCCGACCGAGACCAAGAAGCTGTCGAAGGAGCAGAAGAACCAGATC
ATCAACTACGTGAAGAACGAGAAGGCCATGGGCCCGGCCAAGCTGTTCAAGTACATCGCCAAGCTGCTGT
CGTGCGACGTGGCCGACATCAAGGGCTACCGCATCGACAAGTCGGGCAAGGCCGAGATCCACACCTTCGA
GGCCTACCGCAAGATGAAGACCCTGGAGACCCTGGACATCGAGCAGATGGACCGCGAGACCCTGGACAAG
CTGGCCTACGTGCTGACCCTGAACACCGAGCGCGAGGGCATCCAGGAGGCCCTGGAGCACGAGTTCGCCG
ACGGCTCGTTCTCGCAGAAGCAGGTGGACGAGCTGGTGCAGTTCCGCAAGGCCAACTCGTCGATCTTCGG
CAAGGGCTGGCACAACTTCTCGGTGAAGCTGATGATGGAGCTGATCCCGGAGCTGTACGAGACCTCGGAG
GAGCAGATGACCATCCTGACCCGCCTGGGCAAGCAGAAGACCACCTCGTCGTCGAACAAGACCAAGTACA
TCGACGAGAAGCTGCTGACCGAGGAGATCTACAACCCGGTGGTGGCCAAGTCGGTGCGCCAGGCCATCAA
GATCGTGAACGCCGCCATCAAGGAGTACGGCGACTTCGACAACATCGTGATCGAGATGGCCCGCGAGACC
AACGAGGACGACGAGAAGAAGGCCATCCAGAAGATCCAGAAGGCCAACAAGGACGAGAAGGACGCCGCCA
TGCTGAAGGCCGCCAACCAGTACAACGGCAAGGCCGAGCTGCCGCACTCGGTGTTCCACGGCCACAAGCA
GCTGGCCACCAAGATCCGCCTGTGGCACCAGCAGGGCGAGCGCTGCCTGTACACCGGCAAGACCATCTCG
ATCCACGACCTGATCAACAACTCGAACCAGTTCGAGGTGGACGCCATCCTGCCGCTGTCGATCACCTTCG
ACGACTCGCTGGCCAACAAGGTGCTGGTGTACGCCACCGCCAACCAGGAGAAGGGCCAGCGCACCCCGTA
CCAGGCCCTGGACTCGATGGACGACGCCTGGTCGTTCCGCGAGCTGAAGGCCTTCGTGCGCGAGTCGAAG
ACCCTGTCGAACAAGAAGAAGGAGTACCTGCTGACCGAGGAGGACATCTCGAAGTTCGACGTGCGCAAGA
AGTTCATCGAGCGCAACCTGGTGGACACCCGCTACGCCTCGCGCGTGGTGCTGAACGCCCTGCAGGAGCA
CTTCCGCGCCCACAAGATCGACACCAAGGTGTCGGTGGTGCGCGGCCAGTTCACCTCGCAGCTGCGCCGC
CACTGGGGCATCGAGAAGACCCGCGACACCTACCACCACCACGCCGTGGACGCCCTGATCATCGCCGCCT
CGTCGCAGCTGAACCTGTGGAAGAAGCAGAAGAACACCCTGGTGTCGTACTCGGAGGACCAGCTGCTGGA
CATCGAGACCGGCGAGCTGATCTCGGACGACGAGTACAAGGAGTCGGTGTTCAAGGCCCCGTACCAGCAC
TTCGTGGACACCCTGAAGTCGAAGGAGTTCGAGGACTCGATCCTGTTCTCGTACCAGGTGGACTCGAAGT
TCAACCGCAAGATCTCGGACGCCACCATCTACGCCACCCGCCAGGCCAAGGTGGGCAAGGACAAGGCCGA
CGAGACCTACGTGCTGGGCAAGATCAAGGACATCTACACCCAGGACGGCTACGACGCCTTCATGAAGATC
TACAAGAAGGACAAGTCGAAGTTCCTGATGTACCGCCACGACCCGCAGACCTTCGAGAAGGTGATCGAGC
CGATCCTGGAGAACTACCCGAACAAGCAGATCAACGACAAGGGCAAGGAGGTGCCGTGCAACCCGTTCCT
GAAGTACAAGGAGGAGCACGGCTACATCCGCAAGTACTCGAAGAAGGGCAACGGCCCGGAGATCAAGTCG
CTGAAGTACTACGACTCGAAGCTGGGCAACCACATCGACATCACCCCGAAGGACTCGAACAACAAGGTGG
TGCTGCAGTCGGTGTCGCCGTGGCGCGCCGACGTGTACTTCAACAAGACCACCGGCAAGTACGAGATCCT
GGGCCTGAAGTACGCCGACCTGCAGTTCGACAAGGGCACCGGCACCTACAAGATCTCGCAGGAGAAGTAC
AACGACATCAAGAAGAAGGAGGGCGTGGACTCGGACTCGGAGTTCAAGTTCACCCTGTACAAGAACGACC
TGCTGCTGGTGAAGGACACCGAGACCAAGGAGCAGCAGCTGTTCCGCTTCCTGTCGCGCACCATGCCGAA
GCAGAAGCACTACGTGGAGCTGAAGCCGTACGACAAGCAGAAGTTCGAGGGCGGCGAGGCCCTGATCAAG
GTGCTGGGCAACGTGGCCAACTCGGGCCAGTGCAAGAAGGGCCTGGGCAAGTCGAACATCTCGATCTACA
AGGTGCGCACCGACGTGCTGGGCAACCAGCACATCATCAAGAACGAGGGCGACAAGCCGAAGCTGGACTT
CTAAATACTCTGGCCATTTTTCTTTACCGCCTTTGAGTGAGCTGATACCGCTCGCCGCAGCCGAACGACC
GAGCGCAACGCGTGCGGCCGCTGATTAGCTAAGCAGAAGGCCATCCTGACGGATGGCCTTTTTCTAGAAA
AAAAAAAAGCGCCGCAACTGCGGCGCTTTTTTTTTTTTAATTAAGTGATAGATTGCGATGCGTGTGCTCG
GTTGATATAATCTGTCAGATCAGGAGGACTTCGCATGTCGCGGTTGGATAAGTCCAAGGTCATCAACTCG
GCGCTGGAGCTGCTGAACGAGGTCGGTATCGAGGGACTGACCACGCGCAAGTTGGCCCAAAAGCTCGGCG
TGGAACAACCGACCCTCTACTGGCACGTGAAGAACAAGCGCGCGCTGCTGGATGCGTTGGCCATCGAGAT
GCTGGATCGCCATCACACGCACTTTTGCCCCCTGGAGGGCGAGAGCTGGCAGGATTTTCTGCGGAACAAC
GCGAAGTCGTTCCGGTGCGCCCTCCTGAGCCATCGGGATGGCGCCAAAGTCCACTTGGGCACCCGCCCGA
CCGAGAAGCAATACGAGACCCTGGAGAACCAGCTGGCCTTCCTCTGTCAACAGGGTTTTTCGTTGGAGAA
CGCCCTGTATGCCCTGTCCGCCGTGGGACACTTCACCTTGGGCTGCGTGTTGGAGGATCAGGAACATCAG
GTGGCGAAAGAGGAACGGGAGACCCCCACGACGGATTCGATGCCCCCGTTGTTGCGCCAGGCGATCGAAC
TGTTTGACCACCAGGGCGCCGAACCCGCCTTTTTGTTCGGGCTGGAGCTGATCATCTGCGGGCTGGAAAA
GCAACTGAAGTGCGAAAGCGGTTCGTGATAACGCCGAAAACCCCGCTTCGGCGGGGTTTTGCCGCGGTCT
GCGTTGTCGGGAAGATTTAAAATAAAAAAGGGGACCTCTAGGGTCCCCAATTAAATAGTTAACACTAGTA
TTAAAAAAAAAAGCCCCGCGATTGCGGGGCTTTTTTTTTTCGACGGCGAGGGTTCCGACCGCTGCAACTC
CCGGTGCAACCTTGTCCCGGTCTATTCTCTTCACTGCACCAGCTCCAATCTGGTGTGAATGCCCCTCGTC
TGTTCGCGCAGGCGGGGGGCTCTATTCGTTTGTCAGCATCGAAAGTAGCCAGATCAGGGATGCGTTGCAA
CCGCGTATGCCCAGGTCAGAAGAGTCGCACAAGAGTTGCAGACCCCTGGAAAGAAAAATGGCCAGAGGGC
GAAAACACCCTCTGACCAGCGGAGCGGGCGACGGGAATCGAACCCGCGTAGCTAGTTTGGAAGAATGGGT
GTCTGCCGACCACATATATGGGCCGGTCAAGATAGGTTTTTACCCCCTCTCGGCTGCATCCTCTAAGTGG
AAAGAAATTGCAGGTCGTAGAAGCGCGTTGAAGCCTGAGAGTTGCACAGGAGTTGCAACCCGGTAGCCTT
GTTCACGACGAGAGGAGACCTAGTTGGCACGTCGCGGATGGGGATCGCTGAAGACTCAGCGCAGCGGGAG
GATCCAAGCCTCATACGTCAACCCGCAGGACGGTGTGAGGTACTACGCGCTGCAGACCTACGACAACAAG
ATGGACGCCGAAGCCTGGCTCGCGGGCGAGAAGCGGCTCATCGAGATGGAGACCTGGACCCCTCCACAGG
ACCGGGCGAAGAAGGCAGCCGCCAGCGCCATCACGCTGGAGGAGTACACCCGGAAGTGGCTCGTGGAGCG
CGACCTCGCAGACGGCACCAGGGATCTGTACAGCGGGCACGCGGAGCGCCGCATCTACCCGGTGCTAGGT
GAAGTGGCGGTCACAGAGATGACGCCAGCTCTGGTGCGTGCGTGGTGGGCCGGGATGGGTAGGAAGCACC
CGACTGCCCGCCGGCATGCCTACAACGTCCTCCGGGCGGTGATGAACACAGCGGTCGAGGACAAGCTGAT
CGCAGAGAACCCGTGCCGGATCGAGCAGAAGGCAGCCGATGAGCGCGACGTAGAGGCGCTGACGCCTGAG
GAGCTGGACATCGTCGCCGCTGAGATCTTCGTGCACTACCGGATCGCGGCATACATCCTGGCGTGGACGA
GCCTCCGGTTCGGAGAGCTGATCGAGCTTCGCCGCAAGGACATCGTGGACGACGGCATGACGATGAAGCT
CCGGGTGCGCCGTGGCGCTTCCCGCGTGGGGAACAAGATCGTCGTTGGCAACGCCAAGACCGTCCGGTCG
AAGCGTCCTGTGACGGTTCCGCCTCACGTCGCGGAGATGATCCGAGCGCACATGAAGGACCGTACGAAGA
TGAACAAGGGCCCCGAGGCATTCCTGGTGACCACGACGCAGGGCAACCGGCTGTCGAAGTCCGCGTTCAC
CAAGTCGCTGAAGCGTGGCTACGCCAAGATCGGTCGGCCGGAACTCCGCATCCACGACCTCCGCGCTGTC
GGCGCTACGTTCGCCGCTCAGGCAGGTGCGACGACCAAGGAGCTGATGGCCCGCCTCGGTCACACGACTC
CTAGGATGGCGATGAAGTACCAGATGGCGTCTGAGGCCCGCGACGAGGCTATCGCTGAGGCGATGTCCAA
GCTGGCCAAGACCTCCTGAAACGCAAAAAGCCCCCCTCCCAAGGACACTGAGTCCTAAAGAGGGGGGTTT
CTTGTCAGTACGCGAAGAACCACGCCTGGCCGCGAGCGCCAGCACCGCCGCTCTGTGCGGAGACCTGGGC
ACCAGCCCCGCCGCCGCCAGGAGCATTGCCGTTCCCGCCAGCTAGCCACCTGACGTCGGGGGGGGGGGAA
AGCCACGTTGTGTCTCAAAATCTCTGATGTTACATTGCACAAGATAAAAATATATCATCATGAACAATAA
AACTGTCTGCTTACATAAACAGTAATACAAGGGGTGTTATGAGCCATATTCAACGGGAAACGTCTTGCTC
GAGGCCGCGATTAAATTCCAACATGGATGCTGATTTATATGGGTATAAATGGGCTCGCGATAATGTCGGG
CAATCAGGTGCGACAATCTATCGCTTGTATGGGAAGCCCCATGCGCCAGAGTTGTTTCTGAAACATGGCA
AAGGTAGCGTTGCCAATGATGTTACAGATGAGATGGTCAGACTAAACTGGCTGACGGAATTTATGCCTCT
TCCGACCATCAAGCATTTTATCCGTACTCCTGATGATGCATGGTTACTCACCACTGCGATCCCCGGGAAA
ACAGCATTCCAGGTATTAGAAGAATATCCTGATTCAGGTGAAAATATTGTTGATGCGCTGGCAGTGTTCC
TGCGCCGGTTGCATTCGATTCCTGTTTGTAATTGTCCTTTTAACAGCGATCGCGTATTTCGCCTCGCTCA
GGCGCAATCACGAATGAATAACGGTTTGGTTGATGCGAGTGATTTTGATGACGAGCGTAATGGCTGGCCT
GTTGAACAAGTCTGGAAAGAAATGCATAATCTTTTGCCATTCTCACCGGATTCAGTCGTCACTCATGGTG
ATTTCTCACTTGATAACCTTATTTTTGACGAGGGGAAATTAATAGGTTGTATTGATGTTGGACGAGTCGG
AATCGCAGACCGATACCAGGATCTTGCCATCCTATGGAACTGCCTCGGTGAGTTTTCTCCTTCATTACAG
AAACGGCTTTTTCAAAAATATGGTATTGATAATCCTGATATGAATAAATTGCAGTTTCATTTGATGCTCG
ATGAGTTTTTCTAATCAGAATTGGTTAATTGGTTGTAACACTGGCAGAGCATTACGCTGACTTGACGGGA
CGGCGGCTTTGTTGAATAAATCGAACTTTTGCTGAGTTGAAGGATCAGATCACGCATCTTCCCGACAACG
CAGACCGTTCCGTGGCAAAGCAAAAGTTCAAAATCACCAACTGGTCCACCTACAACAAAGCTCTCACCAA
CCGTGGCTCCCTCACGATATC
Features (pLannotate 1.2.2; 14 found; start..end, strand, type, name):
      4..53      +  terminator     rrnB T1 terminator (fragment): transcription terminator T1 from the E. coli rrnB gene
    138..155     +  promoter       PLtetO-1 promoter (fragment): modified phage lambda PL promoter with tet operator sites (Lutz and Bujard, 1997)
    204..264     +  misc_RNA       St1 gRNA scaffold (fragment): guide RNA scaffold for the Streptococcus thermophilus CRISPR/Cas9 system (Esvelt et al., 2013)
    496..1084    -  rep_origin     ori: high-copy-number ColE1/pMB1/pBR322/pUC origin of replication
   1132..1181    +  terminator     rrnB T1 terminator (fragment): transcription terminator T1 from the E. coli rrnB gene
   1261..1287    +  promoter       PLtetO-1 promoter (fragment): modified phage lambda PL promoter with tet operator sites (Lutz and Bujard, 1997)
   1297..1318    +  promoter       tight TRE promoter (fragment): Tet-responsive promoter PTight, consisting of seven tet operator sequences followed by the minimal CMV promoter
   1329..4691    +  CDS            cas9-1: CAS9A_STRTD - Also known as csn1. Experimental evidence at protein level: Swiss-Prot protein existence level 1. CRISPR (clustered regularly interspaced short palindromic repeat) is an adaptive immune system that provides protection against mobile genetic elements (viruses, transposable elements and conjugative plasmids). CRISPR clusters contain spacers, sequences complementary to antecedent mobile elements, and target invading nucleic acids. CRISPR clusters are transcribed and processed into CRISPR RNA (crRNA). In type II CRISPR systems correct processing of pre-crRNA requires a trans- encoded
   4795..4822    +  terminator     rrnB T2 terminator: transcription terminator T2 from the E. coli rrnB gene
   4935..5555    +  CDS            tetR: TETR2_ECOLX - Experimental evidence at protein level: Swiss-Prot protein existence level 1. TetR is the repressor of the tetracycline resistance element; its N-terminal region forms a helix-turn-helix structure and binds DNA. Binding of tetracycline to TetR reduces the repressor affinity for the tetracycline resistance gene (tetA) promoter operator sites. From Escherichia coli.
   6184..7296    +  CDS            33: VINT_BPML5 - Also known as int. Protein inferred from homology: Swiss-Prot protein existence level 3. Integrase is necessary for integration of the phage into the host genome by site-specific recombination. From Mycobacterium phage L5 (Mycobacteriophage L5).
   7358..7462    -  CDS            32 (fragment): VG32_BPML5 - Protein predicted: Swiss-Prot protein existence level 4. From Mycobacterium phage L5 (Mycobacteriophage L5).
   7599..8414    +  CDS            KanR: aminoglycoside phosphotransferase; aph(3')-Ia; confers resistance to kanamycin in bacteria or G418 (Geneticin®) in eukaryotes
   8555..8626    +  CDS            TRA2_ECOLX (fragment): Protein predicted: Swiss-Prot protein existence level 4. Required for transposition of transposon Tn903. From Escherichia coli.
