[The description below was written by a language model from this plasmid's Addgene catalogue record and pLannotate feature annotations shown in this document.]
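Description:
PLJR965_Rv1020 is an 8.6 kb integrating CRISPR interference plasmid built on the PLJR965 backbone for silencing the Mycobacterium tuberculosis H37Rv gene Rv1020. It is a shuttle-type construct. In E. coli it replicates from a ColE1/pMB1-family origin (the catalogue lists it as low copy, although the annotation tool labels this origin family as high copy) and is selected with kanamycin through an aph(3')-Ia KanR gene flanked by a remnant of Tn903 sequence. No mycobacterial replication origin is annotated. Instead, the plasmid carries the mycobacteriophage L5 integrase gene, and according to the stated purpose the cognate attP site. This allows site-specific, single-copy insertion into the mycobacterial chromosome, with kanamycin again serving as the selectable marker.

The payload has two tetracycline-regulated transcription units plus the regulator. A 21-nt targeting sequence against Rv1020 sits upstream of a Streptococcus thermophilus CRISPR1 (St1) guide RNA scaffold and downstream of a promoter containing tet operator elements. A second tet operator-bearing promoter drives a roughly 3.4 kb S. thermophilus Cas9 coding sequence, which the record describes as dCas9, the nuclease-dead form that binds DNA without cutting it. The inactivating mutations themselves are not shown in the feature table. A tetR gene supplies the repressor that keeps both units off until a tetracycline-class inducer is added, and rrnB T1 and T2 terminators insulate the cassettes. On induction, the dCas9–sgRNA complex binds the Rv1020 locus and blocks transcription, giving inducible knockdown for studying the gene's function in M. tuberculosis. The record does not state the cloning sites used to insert the guide.
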