Addgene plasmid #241227: PLJR965_Rv1020
Purpose: CRISPRi gene silencing plasmid with sgRNA (Rv1020) dCas9 TetR and KanR L5 Int attP for M. tuberculosis
Depositing lab: Kyu Rhee. Depositing organization: Cornell University.
Backbone
  Vector backbone: PLJR965
  Vector type: Bacterial Expression
Growth in bacteria
  Bacterial resistance: Kanamycin, 50 μg/mL
  Growth temperature: 37°C
  Growth strain: DH5alpha
  Copy number: Low Copy
Gene/Insert
  Gene/Insert name: Rv1020 sgRNA (alt name: dcas9 TetR)
  gRNA/shRNA sequence: GGTAGCGCTCCTCGGGCGGCG
  Species: Mycobacterium tuberculosis (H37Rv)
  Insert size (bp): 21
  Mutation: WT
  Cloning method: Restriction Enzyme; 5′ cloning site Unknown (unknown if destroyed); 3′ cloning site Unknown (unknown if destroyed)
Terms and licenses: Academic/Nonprofit Terms; Industry Terms: Not Available to Industry
How to cite: PLJR965_Rv1020 was a gift from Kyu Rhee (Addgene plasmid # 241227 ; http://n2t.net/addgene:241227 ; RRID:Addgene_241227)
